Addgene plasmid #14732: pCGN R-Ras 38V, 61S
Depositing lab: Adrienne Cox. Depositing organization: University of North Carolina at Chapel Hill. Publication: Mammalian expression vectors for Ras family proteins: generation and use of expression constructs to analyze Ras family function. Fiordalisi JJ, Johnson RL 2nd, Ulku AS, Der CJ, Cox AD. Methods Enzymol. 2001;332:3-36. doi: 10.1016/s0076-6879(01)32189-4. PubMed 11305105.
Backbone
  Vector backbone: pCGN
  Backbone size w/o insert (bp): 7500
  Vector type: Mammalian Expression
  Selectable markers: Hygromycin
Growth in bacteria
  Bacterial resistance: Ampicillin, 100 μg/mL
  Growth temperature: 37°C
  Growth strain: DH5alpha
  Copy number: High Copy
Gene/Insert
  Gene/Insert name: R-ras
  Species: H. sapiens (human)
  Insert size (bp): 680
  Mutation: 38V, 61S
  Entrez Gene: RRAS (a.k.a. R-Ras)
  Tag / fusion protein: HA (N terminal on backbone)
  Cloning method: Restriction Enzyme; 5′ cloning site BamHI (not destroyed); 3′ cloning site BamHI (not destroyed)
  Sequencing primers: 5′ CMV-F
Terms and licenses: Academic/Nonprofit Terms; Industry Terms: Not Available to Industry
How to cite: pCGN R-Ras 38V, 61S was a gift from Adrienne Cox (Addgene plasmid # 14732 ; http://n2t.net/addgene:14732 ; RRID:Addgene_14732)
