[The description below was written by a language model from this plasmid's Addgene catalogue record.]
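Description:
pCGN R-Ras 38V, 61S is a mammalian expression plasmid built on the pCGN backbone (about 7.5 kb without insert) that carries a mutant form of human R-Ras (RRAS). It is propagated in E. coli as a high-copy plasmid under ampicillin selection, and it carries a hygromycin resistance marker so that stably transfected mammalian cells can be selected. The record does not explicitly name the promoter, although the use of a CMV forward primer for sequencing suggests that the insert lies downstream of a CMV promoter. No feature table is provided, so the origin of replication, polyadenylation signal and other backbone elements are not documented here.

The insert is roughly 680 bp and was cloned as a BamHI fragment, with the site retained at both ends. Because the same enzyme was used on both sides, the cloning was non-directional. The backbone supplies an HA epitope tag fused to the N-terminus of R-Ras, which allows the expressed protein to be detected or immunoprecipitated with anti-HA antibodies without the need for an R-Ras-specific reagent.

The coding sequence carries two substitutions, 38V and 61S. Position 38 of R-Ras corresponds to residue 12 of H-Ras, where a valine substitution is the classic GTPase-deficient, constitutively activating mutation. The record does not state the functional purpose of the second change at position 61. In this type of Ras mutant series, a second-site change combined with an activating mutation is generally used to dissect downstream signalling. The plasmid belongs to a collection of expression constructs made for analysing the function of Ras family proteins in mammalian cells.
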