>Addgene plasmid #14732 | pCGN R-Ras 38V, 61S | addgene partial sequence | sequence record 117429 | CMV-F 5'-CGCAAATGGGCGGTAGGCGTG-3'
CTATATAAGCAGAGCTCGTTTAGTGAACCGTCAGATCGCCTGGAGACGCCATCCACGCTGTTTTGACCTC
CATAGAAGACACCGGGACCGATCCAGCCTCCGGGGGATCTTGGTGGCGTGAAACTCCCGCACCTCTTCGG
CCAGCGCCTTGTAGAAGCGCGTATGGCTTCTAGCTATCCTTATGACGTGCCTGACTATGCCAGCCTGGGA
GGACCTTCTAGCGGATCCATGAGCTCTGGTGCTGCTTCCGGTACAGGTCGTGGTCGTCCACGTGGTGGAG
GTCCAGGTCCCGGGGACCCTCCGCCTAGCGAGACACACAAGCTTGTGGTCGTGGGTGGTGTCGGCGTGGG
CAAGAGCGCGCTGACCATCCAGTTCATCCAGTCCTACTTCGTGTCTGACTACGACCCCAGTATTGAGGAC
TCCTACACGAAGATCTGCAGTGTGGATGGCATCCCAGCCCGGCTGGACATCCTGGACACCGCGGGCCAGG
AAGAGTTCGGGGCCATGAGAGAGCAGTACATGCGTGCTGGCCACGGCTTCCTGCTGGTGTTCGCCATTAA
TGACCGGCAGAGTTTCAACGAGGTGGGCAAGCTCTTCACGCAGATTCTGCGGGTCAAGGACCGCGACGAC
TTCCCCGTTGTGTTGGTCGGGAACAAGGCAGATCTGGAGTCACAGCGCCAGGTCCCCCGATCAGAAGCCT
CTGCCTTCGGCGCCTCCCACCACGTAGCCTACTTTGAGGCCTCGGCCAAACTGCGTCTCAACGTGGACGA
GGCTTTTGAGCAGCTGGTGCGGGCTGTCCGGAAATACCAGGAACAAGAGCTCCCACCGAGCCCTCCCAGT
GCCCCCAGGAAGAAGGGCGGGGGCTGCCCCTGCGTCCTCCTGTAGGGATCCTGAGAACTTCAGGGTGAGT
TTGGGGACCCTTGATTGTTCTTTCTTTTTCGCTATTGTAAAATTCATGTTATATGGAGGGGGCAAAGTTT
TCAGGGTGTTGTTTAGAATGGGAAGATGTCCCTTGTATCACCATGGACCCTCATGATAATTTTGTTTCTT
